Addgene plasmid #108210: pM2P20X
Purpose: Expresses MSePCNA2-PdX fusion protein in E. coli
Depositing lab: Teruyuki Nagamune. Depositing organization: The University of Tokyo. Publication: A Stable Artificial Multienzymatic Complex Using a Heterotrimeric Protein From Metallosphaera sedula. Iwata F, Hirakawa H, Nagamune T. Biotechnol J. 2018 Nov;13(11):e1700662. doi: 10.1002/biot.201700662. Epub 2018 Apr 30. PubMed 29663675.
Backbone
  Vector backbone: pET-28b(+)
  Backbone manufacturer: Merck Millipore
  Backbone size w/o insert (bp): 5330
  Total vector size (bp): 6484
  Vector type: Bacterial Expression
Growth in bacteria
  Bacterial resistance: Kanamycin, 50 μg/mL
  Growth temperature: 37°C
  Growth strain: DH5alpha
  Growth instructions: Supplement with 1% glucose is recommended to suppress leaky expression.
  Copy number: Low Copy
Gene/Insert
  Gene/Insert name: MsePCNA1-PdX fusion protein
  Species: Synthetic; Pseudomonas putida, Metallosphaera sedula
  Insert size (bp): 2020
  Promoter: T7 promoter
  Tag / fusion protein: His6 tag (N terminal on backbone)
  Cloning method: Restriction Enzyme; 5′ cloning site NdeI (not destroyed); 3′ cloning site BamHI (destroyed during cloning)
  Sequencing primers: 5′ T7; 3′ T7 Terminal
Terms and licenses: Academic/Nonprofit Terms; Industry Terms: Not Available to Industry
How to cite: pM2P20X was a gift from Teruyuki Nagamune (Addgene plasmid # 108210 ; http://n2t.net/addgene:108210 ; RRID:Addgene_108210)
