[The description below was written by a language model from this plasmid's Addgene catalogue record and pLannotate feature annotations shown in this document.]
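Description:
pM2P20X is a bacterial expression plasmid built on the pET-28b(+) backbone for producing a fusion of a Metallosphaera sedula PCNA subunit to putidaredoxin (PdX, the camB product of Pseudomonas putida) in E. coli. The record is internally inconsistent about which subunit is present. The purpose line and the plasmid name point to MsePCNA2, whereas the insert field reads MsePCNA1. The feature annotation matches the first coding block to the PCNA2 homologue of Saccharolobus solfataricus, which favours subunit 2. The listed insert size also looks larger than the annotated fusion, and larger than the difference between the stated backbone and total sizes.

Expression is driven by the T7 promoter with an adjacent lac operator and the T7 gene 10 ribosome binding site. It therefore requires a host supplying T7 RNA polymerase and is inducible with IPTG, while the plasmid-borne lacI gene provides the repressor. The open reading frame begins with the backbone's N-terminal His6 tag and thrombin cleavage site, followed by the PCNA subunit, an unannotated stretch of about 90 nt that presumably serves as a linker, and then putidaredoxin. The T7 terminator lies downstream. A second His-tag sequence from the backbone is annotated after the insert, but the record does not say whether it is translated.

The plasmid is selected with kanamycin through the KanR marker. It replicates from the pBR322-type origin with rop and bom, consistent with its low-copy designation, and it also carries an f1 origin.

Putidaredoxin is the iron-sulfur protein that passes electrons from putidaredoxin reductase to cytochrome P450cam. Fusing it to one subunit of a heterotrimeric PCNA ring fits the associated work on assembling a stable artificial multienzyme complex on the M. sedula PCNA scaffold.
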