Features (pLannotate 1.2.2; 22 found; start..end, strand, type, name):
      1..19      +  promoter       T7 promoter: promoter for bacteriophage T7 RNA polymerase
     20..44      +  protein_bind   lac operator: The lac repressor binds to the lac operator to inhibit transcription in E. coli. This inhibition can be relieved by adding lactose or isopropyl-β-D-thiogalactopyranoside (IPTG). lac repressor encoded by lacI
     59..81      +  RBS            RBS: efficient ribosome binding site from bacteriophage T7 gene 10 (Olins and Rangwala, 1989)
    100..116     +  CDS            capTEV™ (fragment): composite tag for in vivo biotinylation, TEV protease cleavage, and 6xHis tagging
    127..144     +  CDS            thrombin site: thrombin recognition and cleavage site
    148..879     +  CDS            pcn2: PCNA2_SACS2 - Also known as pcnA-2. Experimental evidence at protein level: Swiss-Prot protein existence level 1. One of the sliding clamp subunits that acts as a moving platform for DNA processing. Responsible for tethering the catalytic subunit of DNA polymerase to DNA during high-speed replication. Heterotrimer stimulates the Holliday junction resolvase Hjc. DNA polymerase I, DNA ligase and the flap endonuclease may be constitutively associated with the PCNA heterotrimer forming a scanning complex able to couple DNA synthesis and Okazaki fragment maturation. From Saccharolobus solfataricus
    970..1290    +  CDS            camB: PUTX_PSEPU - Experimental evidence at protein level: Swiss-Prot protein existence level 1. The oxidation of camphor by cytochrome P450-CAM requires the participation of a flavoprotein, putidaredoxin reductase, and an iron- sulfur protein, putidaredoxin, to mediate the transfer of electrons from NADH to P450 for oxygen activation. From Pseudomonas putida (Arthrobacter siderocapsulatus).
   1345..1362    +  CDS            9xHis (fragment): 9xHis affinity tag
   1372..1421    +  CDS            SET1 (fragment): solubility-enhancement tag derived from T7 phage gene 10B
   1429..1476    +  terminator     T7 terminator: transcription terminator for bacteriophage T7 RNA polymerase
   1513..1941    +  rep_origin     f1 ori (sequence partly withheld): f1 bacteriophage origin of replication; arrow indicates direction of (+) strand synthesis
   1994..2051    +  promoter       AmpR promoter (fragment): bla
   2060..2875    -  CDS            KanR: aminoglycoside phosphotransferase; aph(3')-Ia; confers resistance to kanamycin in bacteria or G418 (Geneticin®) in eukaryotes
   2997..3585    +  rep_origin     ori: high-copy-number ColE1/pMB1/pBR322/pUC origin of replication
   3771..3910    -  misc_feature   bom: basis of mobility region from pBR322
   4012..4203    -  CDS            rop: Rop protein, which maintains plasmids at low copy number; rop
   4220..4600    +  CDS            YPB1_ECOLX: Protein predicted: Swiss-Prot protein existence level 4. From Escherichia coli.
   4672..4963    -  CDS            TcR (fragment): tetracycline efflux protein; tet; confers resistance to tetracycline
   4978..4999    -  protein_bind   CAP binding site: CAP binding activates transcription in the presence of cAMP. E. coli catabolite activator protein
   5012..6094    -  CDS            lacI: lac repressor; lacI; The lac repressor binds to the lac operator to inhibit transcription in E. coli. This inhibition can be relieved by adding lactose or isopropyl-β-D-thiogalactopyranoside (IPTG).
   6095..6172    -  promoter       lacI promoter: lacI
   6180..6459    -  CDS            TcR (fragment): tetracycline efflux protein; tet; confers resistance to tetracycline
>Addgene plasmid #108210 | pM2P20X | addgene full sequence | sequence record 209051 | Addgene NGS Result
TAATACGACTCACTATAGGGGAATTGTGAGCGGATAACAATTCCCCTCTAGAAATAATTTTGTTTAACTT
TAAGAAGGAGATATACCATGGGCAGCAGCCATCATCATCATCATCACAGCAGCGGCCTGGTGCCGCGCGG
CAGCCATATGAAATTCAAAGTTATCGACGCGAACTCTATGGCGACCATCTTCCGTACCATCGGCGAGTTT
ATGCCGGAGATTACCCTGATCGGTACCAAAGAAGGTGTTCGTCTGAGCGGTGTTGACCCGGCACGTGTTG
CGCTGATCGACATCTTCATCCCGCAGGCGTACTTCCACGAGTACGAAAGCGCAGAGAAAGAAACCGTTAC
CGTGAAGCTGGAGGAGATCATCGCGAGCCTGAAAAACGTGAAGAAGAACGACTCTCTGACCTTCCAGTCT
GGTGAGGACCGTCTGATGATCACTCTGGACGGTGACTTTGAGCGCACCTTTTATCTGCCGATCCTGATGG
GCGAGGAACCGTCTCTGCCGTCCATCAAACTGGAGTTCGCGTTCAAGGCGAAAATGCTGACCTCTACCTT
TTCCAACGTTATGCAGATCCTGGGCGACCTGGGTGACGCGCTGACCCTGTCTGCGGAGGGTGGTAAACTG
ACTTTCATGGTTGAGGGCGACGTTGGTTCTAGCAAGGTGGAGCTGTCCGAAGAATCCGGTACTCTGCTGG
AAGCGACCGGTGCGGACGCTAAGGGCACCTACGGCATGGACTACCTGGTTAAGACCGCGAAGATGCGCAA
CTCTTCCGACATCGTTGAACTGATGTTTGGTTCCCAGCTGCCGATTAAGCTGCGTTTCGAACTGCCGCAG
GAAGGCTACGGCGACTTCTATATTGCACCGCGTGCGGAAGGAGGTGGCGGTTCCCCTCCACCTCCACCGC
CTCCTCCACCGCCACCACCGCCGCCTCCACCTCCACCGCCGCCCGGCGGAGGTGGCTCTATGTCTAAAGT
TGTTTACGTTTCTCACGACGGTACCCGTCGCGAACTGGACGTTGCGGACGGTGTTTCTCTGATGCAGGCG
GCAGTTTCTAACGGCATCTACGACATCGTTGGTGACTGCGGTGGTTCTGCGTCTTGCGCGACCTGCCACG
TGTACGTGAACGAAGCGTTCACCGACAAAGTTCCGGCTGCTAACGAACGTGAAATCGGTATGCTGGAATC
TGTTACCGCGGAACTGAAACCGAACTCTCGTCTGTCTTGCCAGATCATCATGACCCCGGAGCTGGACGGT
ATCGTTGTTGACGTTCCGGACCGTCAGTGGTGAGAATTCGATCCGAATTCGAGCTCCGTCGACAAGCTTG
CGGCCGCACTCGAGCACCACCACCACCACCACTGAGATCCGGCTGCTAACAAAGCCCGAAAGGAAGCTGA
GTTGGCTGCTGCCACCGCTGAGCAATAACTAGCATAACCCCTTGGGGCCTCTAAACGGGTCTTGAGGGGT
TTTTTGCTGAAAGGAGGAACTATATCCGGATTGGCGAATGGG
[124 nt withheld, positions 1513-1636]
C
[91 nt withheld, positions 1638-1728]
A
[49 nt withheld, positions 1730-1778]
CCTTTGACGTTGGAGTCCACGTTCTTT
[37 nt withheld, positions 1806-1842]
ACCCTATCTCGGTCTATTCTTTTGATTTATAAGGGATTTTGCCGATTTCGGCCTATTGGTTAAAAAATGA
GCTGATTTAACAAAAATTTAACGCGAATTTTAACAAAATATTAACGCTTACAATTTAGGTGGCACTTTTC
GGGGAAATGTGCGCGGAACCCCTATTTGTTTATTTTTCTAAATACATTCAAATATGTATCCGCTCATGAA
TTAATTCTTAGAAAAACTCATCGAGCATCAAATGAAACTGCAATTTATTCATATCAGGATTATCAATACC
ATATTTTTGAAAAAGCCGTTTCTGTAATGAAGGAGAAAACTCACCGAGGCAGTTCCATAGGATGGCAAGA
TCCTGGTATCGGTCTGCGATTCCGACTCGTCCAACATCAATACAACCTATTAATTTCCCCTCGTCAAAAA
TAAGGTTATCAAGTGAGAAATCACCATGAGTGACGACTGAATCCGGTGAGAATGGCAAAAGTTTATGCAT
TTCTTTCCAGACTTGTTCAACAGGCCAGCCATTACGCTCGTCATCAAAATCACTCGCATCAACCAAACCG
TTATTCATTCGTGATTGCGCCTGAGCGAGACGAAATACGCGATCGCTGTTAAAAGGACAATTACAAACAG
GAATCGAATGCAACCGGCGCAGGAACACTGCCAGCGCATCAACAATATTTTCACCTGAATCAGGATATTC
TTCTAATACCTGGAATGCTGTTTTCCCGGGGATCGCAGTGGTGAGTAACCATGCATCATCAGGAGTACGG
ATAAAATGCTTGATGGTCGGAAGAGGCATAAATTCCGTCAGCCAGTTTAGTCTGACCATCTCATCTGTAA
CATCATTGGCAACGCTACCTTTGCCATGTTTCAGAAACAACTCTGGCGCATCGGGCTTCCCATACAATCG
ATAGATTGTCGCACCTGATTGCCCGACATTATCGCGAGCCCATTTATACCCATATAAATCAGCATCCATG
TTGGAATTTAATCGCGGCCTAGAGCAAGACGTTTCCCGTTGAATATGGCTCATAACACCCCTTGTATTAC
TGTTTATGTAAGCAGACAGTTTTATTGTTCATGACCAAAATCCCTTAACGTGAGTTTTCGTTCCACTGAG
CGTCAGACCCCGTAGAAAAGATCAAAGGATCTTCTTGAGATCCTTTTTTTCTGCGCGTAATCTGCTGCTT
GCAAACAAAAAAACCACCGCTACCAGCGGTGGTTTGTTTGCCGGATCAAGAGCTACCAACTCTTTTTCCG
AAGGTAACTGGCTTCAGCAGAGCGCAGATACCAAATACTGTCCTTCTAGTGTAGCCGTAGTTAGGCCACC
ACTTCAAGAACTCTGTAGCACCGCCTACATACCTCGCTCTGCTAATCCTGTTACCAGTGGCTGCTGCCAG
TGGCGATAAGTCGTGTCTTACCGGGTTGGACTCAAGACGATAGTTACCGGATAAGGCGCAGCGGTCGGGC
TGAACGGGGGGTTCGTGCACACAGCCCAGCTTGGAGCGAACGACCTACACCGAACTGAGATACCTACAGC
GTGAGCTATGAGAAAGCGCCACGCTTCCCGAAGGGAGAAAGGCGGACAGGTATCCGGTAAGCGGCAGGGT
CGGAACAGGAGAGCGCACGAGGGAGCTTCCAGGGGGAAACGCCTGGTATCTTTATAGTCCTGTCGGGTTT
CGCCACCTCTGACTTGAGCGTCGATTTTTGTGATGCTCGTCAGGGGGGCGGAGCCTATGGAAAAACGCCA
GCAACGCGGCCTTTTTACGGTTCCTGGCCTTTTGCTGGCCTTTTGCTCACATGTTCTTTCCTGCGTTATC
CCCTGATTCTGTGGATAACCGTATTACCGCCTTTGAGTGAGCTGATACCGCTCGCCGCAGCCGAACGACC
GAGCGCAGCGAGTCAGTGAGCGAGGAAGCGGAAGAGCGCCTGATGCGGTATTTTCTCCTTACGCATCTGT
GCGGTATTTCACACCGCAATGGTGCACTCTCAGTACAATCTGCTCTGATGCCGCATAGTTAAGCCAGTAT
ACACTCCGCTATCGCTACGTGACTGGGTCATGGCTGCGCCCCGACACCCGCCAACACCCGCTGACGCGCC
CTGACGGGCTTGTCTGCTCCCGGCATCCGCTTACAGACAAGCTGTGACCGTCTCCGGGAGCTGCATGTGT
CAGAGGTTTTCACCGTCATCACCGAAACGCGCGAGGCAGCTGCGGTAAAGCTCATCAGCGTGGTCGTGAA
GCGATTCACAGATGTCTGCCTGTTCATCCGCGTCCAGCTCGTTGAGTTTCTCCAGAAGCGTTAATGTCTG
GCTTCTGATAAAGCGGGCCATGTTAAGGGCGGTTTTTTCCTGTTTGGTCACTGATGCCTCCGTGTAAGGG
GGATTTCTGTTCATGGGGGTAATGATACCGATGAAACGAGAGAGGATGCTCACGATACGGGTTACTGATG
ATGAACATGCCCGGTTACTGGAACGTTGTGAGGGTAAACAACTGGCGGTATGGATGCGGCGGGACCAGAG
AAAAATCACTCAGGGTCAATGCCAGCGCTTCGTTAATACAGATGTAGGTGTTCCACAGGGTAGCCAGCAG
CATCCTGCGATGCAGATCCGGAACATAATGGTGCAGGGCGCTGACTTCCGCGTTTCCAGACTTTACGAAA
CACGGAAACCGAAGACCATTCATGTTGTTGCTCAGGTCGCAGACGTTTTGCAGCAGCAGTCGCTTCACGT
TCGCTCGCGTATCGGTGATTCATTCTGCTAACCAGTAAGGCAACCCCGCCAGCCTAGCCGGGTCCTCAAC
GACAGGAGCACGATCATGCGCACCCGTGGGGCCGCCATGCCGGCGATAATGGCCTGCTTCTCGCCGAAAC
GTTTGGTGGCGGGACCAGTGACGAAGGCTTGAGCGAGGGCGTGCAAGATTCCGAATACCGCAAGCGACAG
GCCGATCATCGTCGCGCTCCAGCGAAAGCGGTCCTCGCCGAAAATGACCCAGAGCGCTGCCGGCACCTGT
CCTACGAGTTGCATGATAAAGAAGACAGTCATAAGTGCGGCGACGATAGTCATGCCCCGCGCCCACCGGA
AGGAGCTGACTGGGTTGAAGGCTCTCAAGGGCATCGGTCGAGATCCCGGTGCCTAATGAGTGAGCTAACT
TACATTAATTGCGTTGCGCTCACTGCCCGCTTTCCAGTCGGGAAACCTGTCGTGCCAGCTGCATTAATGA
ATCGGCCAACGCGCGGGGAGAGGCGGTTTGCGTATTGGGCGCCAGGGTGGTTTTTCTTTTCACCAGTGAG
ACGGGCAACAGCTGATTGCCCTTCACCGCCTGGCCCTGAGAGAGTTGCAGCAAGCGGTCCACGCTGGTTT
GCCCCAGCAGGCGAAAATCCTGTTTGATGGTGGTTAACGGCGGGATATAACATGAGCTGTCTTCGGTATC
GTCGTATCCCACTACCGAGATATCCGCACCAACGCGCAGCCCGGACTCGGTAATGGCGCGCATTGCGCCC
AGCGCCATCTGATCGTTGGCAACCAGCATCGCAGTGGGAACGATGCCCTCATTCAGCATTTGCATGGTTT
GTTGAAAACCGGACATGGCACTCCAGTCGCCTTCCCGTTCCGCTATCGGCTGAATTTGATTGCGAGTGAG
ATATTTATGCCAGCCAGCCAGACGCAGACGCGCCGAGACAGAACTTAATGGGCCCGCTAACAGCGCGATT
TGCTGGTGACCCAATGCGACCAGATGCTCCACGCCCAGTCGCGTACCGTCTTCATGGGAGAAAATAATAC
TGTTGATGGGTGTCTGGTCAGAGACATCAAGAAATAACGCCGGAACATTAGTGCAGGCAGCTTCCACAGC
AATGGCATCCTGGTCATCCAGCGGATAGTTAATGATCAGCCCACTGACGCGTTGCGCGAGAAGATTGTGC
ACCGCCGCTTTACAGGCTTCGACGCCGCTTCGTTCTACCATCGACACCACCACGCTGGCACCCAGTTGAT
CGGCGCGAGATTTAATCGCCGCGACAATTTGCGACGGCGCGTGCAGGGCCAGACTGGAGGTGGCAACGCC
AATCAGCAACGACTGTTTGCCCGCCAGTTGTTGTGCCACGCGGTTGGGAATGTAATTCAGCTCCGCCATC
GCCGCTTCCACTTTTTCCCGCGTTTTCGCAGAAACGTGGCTGGCCTGGTTCACCACGCGGGAAACGGTCT
GATAAGAGACACCGGCATACTCTGCGACATCGTATAACGTTACTGGTTTCACATTCACCACCCTGAATTG
ACTCTCTTCCGGGCGCTATCATGCCATACCGCGAAAGGTTTTGCGCCATTCGATGGTGTCCGGGATCTCG
ACGCTCTCCCTTATGCGACTCCTGCATTAGGAAGCAGCCCAGTAGTAGGTTGAGGCCGTTGAGCACCGCC
GCCGCAAGGAATGGTGCATGCAAGGAGATGGCGCCCAACAGTCCCCCGGCCACGGGGCCTGCCACCATAC
CCACGCCGAAACAAGCGCTCATGAGCCCGAAGTGGCGAGCCCGATCTTCCCCATCGGTGATGTCGGCGAT
ATAGGCGCCAGCAACCGCACCTGTGGCGCCGGTGATGCCGGCCACGATGCGTCCGGCGTAGAGGATCGAG
ATCTCGATCCCGCGAAAT
